Addgene plasmid #42225: PSD95-TS:YFP
Depositing lab: Roger Tsien. Publication: Fluorescent and photo-oxidizing TimeSTAMP tags track protein fates in light and electron microscopy. Butko MT, Yang J, Geng Y, Kim HJ, Jeon NL, Shu X, Mackey MR, Ellisman MH, Tsien RY, Lin MZ. Nat Neurosci. 2012 Nov;15(12):1742-51. doi: 10.1038/nn.3246. Epub 2012 Oct 28. PubMed 23103964.
Backbone
  Vector backbone: pCAGGS
  Total vector size (bp): 9947
  Vector type: Mammalian Expression
Growth in bacteria
  Bacterial resistance: Ampicillin, 100 μg/mL
  Growth temperature: 37°C
  Growth strain: DH5alpha
  Copy number: High Copy
Gene/Insert
  Gene/Insert name: PSD95
  Tag / fusion protein: TS:YFP (C terminal on insert)
Terms and licenses: Academic/Nonprofit Terms; Industry Terms: Not Available to Industry
How to cite: PSD95-TS:YFP was a gift from Roger Tsien (Addgene plasmid # 42225 ; http://n2t.net/addgene:42225 ; RRID:Addgene_42225)
