[The description below was written by a language model from this plasmid's Addgene catalogue record and pLannotate feature annotations shown in this document.]
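Description:
PSD95-TS:YFP is a 9,947 bp mammalian expression plasmid built on the pCAGGS backbone. It is propagated in E. coli through a high-copy ColE1/pUC-type origin and selected with ampicillin via the AmpR (β-lactamase) gene and its promoter. Expression in mammalian cells is driven by the composite CAG arrangement, consisting of the CMV immediate-early enhancer, the chicken β-actin promoter and a chimeric β-actin/β-globin intron, with a rabbit β-globin polyadenylation signal downstream. The backbone also carries an SV40 origin, which permits episomal amplification in cells expressing large T antigen, an SV40 poly(A) signal, and remnant lac promoter/operator and lacI fragments with no evident role in the design.

The payload is the postsynaptic scaffolding protein PSD95 (the annotation matches mouse Dlg4) fused at its C terminus to the TS:YFP TimeSTAMP tag. The feature table shows this tag as a split Venus: an N-terminal fragment (annotated VN155 I152L) and a C-terminal fragment (VC155) flank a short T7 epitope fragment and a segment matching the hepatitis C virus H77 polyprotein. The automatic annotation describes that hit with a polymerase function. In the TimeSTAMP design, however, the intervening module is understood to be an HCV protease domain that excises itself. Excision keeps the YFP halves from assembling unless a protease inhibitor is applied, so only protein copies synthesized after drug addition become fluorescent. About 1.5 kb between the C-terminal Venus fragment and the poly(A) signal is unannotated. According to the associated publication title, the construct serves to track the fate of newly made protein, here PSD95 at synapses, by light microscopy.
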