Features (pLannotate 1.2.2; 20 found; start..end, strand, type, name):
      4..383     +  enhancer       CMV enhancer: human cytomegalovirus immediate early enhancer
    386..661     +  promoter       chicken β-actin promoter: No description available
    662..1670    +  intron         chimeric intron: chimera between introns from chicken β-actin and rabbit β-globin
   1761..3923    +  CDS            Dlg4: DLG4_MOUSE - Also known as Dlgh4, Psd95. Experimental evidence at protein level: Swiss-Prot protein existence level 1. Postsynaptic scaffolding protein that plays a critical role in synaptogenesis and synaptic plasticity by providing a platform for the postsynaptic clustering of crucial synaptic proteins (PubMed:15358775, PubMed:9853749). Interacts with the cytoplasmic tail of NMDA receptor subunits and shaker-type potassium channels. Required for synaptic plasticity associated with NMDA receptor signaling. Overexpression or depletion of DLG4 changes the ratio of excitatory to inhibitory synap
   3936..4400    +  CDS            VN155(I152L): improved N-terminal fragment of mVenus for use in bimolecular fluorescence complementation (BiFC) (Kodama and Hu, 2010)
   4425..4456    +  CDS            T7 tag (gene 10 leader) (fragment): leader peptide from bacteriophage T7 gene 10 promotes efficient translation in E. coli
   4599..5177    +  CDS            POLG_HCV77 (fragment): Experimental evidence at protein level: Swiss-Prot protein existence level 1. [RNA-directed RNA polymerase]: RNA-dependent RNA polymerase that performs primer-template recognition and RNA synthesis during viral replication. From Hepatitis C virus genotype 1a (isolate H77) (HCV).
   5301..5546    +  CDS            VC155: C-terminal fragment of mVenus for use in bimolecular fluorescence complementation (BiFC) (Kodama and Hu, 2010)
   7036..7091    +  polyA_signal   β-globin poly(A) signal: rabbit β-globin polyadenylation signal (Gil and Proudfoot, 1987)
   7474..7490    -  protein_bind   lac operator: The lac repressor binds to the lac operator to inhibit transcription in E. coli. This inhibition can be relieved by adding lactose or isopropyl-β-D-thiogalactopyranoside (IPTG). lac repressor encoded by lacI
   7498..7528    -  promoter       lac promoter: promoter for the E. coli lac operon
   7543..7564    -  protein_bind   CAP binding site: CAP binding activates transcription in the presence of cAMP. E. coli catabolite activator protein
   7577..7616    -  CDS            lacI (fragment): lac repressor; lacI; The lac repressor binds to the lac operator to inhibit transcription in E. coli. This inhibition can be relieved by adding lactose or isopropyl-β-D-thiogalactopyranoside (IPTG).
   7623..7645    +  promoter       SV40 promoter (fragment): SV40 enhancer and early promoter
   7669..7804    +  rep_origin     SV40 ori: SV40 origin of replication
   7824..7958    +  polyA_signal   SV40 poly(A) signal: SV40 polyadenylation signal
   7960..8014    -  CDS            lacI (fragment): lac repressor; lacI; The lac repressor binds to the lac operator to inhibit transcription in E. coli. This inhibition can be relieved by adding lactose or isopropyl-β-D-thiogalactopyranoside (IPTG).
   8197..8785    -  rep_origin     ori: high-copy-number ColE1/pMB1/pBR322/pUC origin of replication
   8956..9816    -  CDS            AmpR: β-lactamase; bla; confers resistance to ampicillin, carbenicillin, and related antibiotics
   9817..9921    -  promoter       AmpR promoter: bla
>Addgene plasmid #42225 | PSD95-TS:YFP | depositor full sequence | sequence record 57025 | TS:YFP between Srf1 and Asc1
GTCGACATTGATTATTGACTAGTTATTAATAGTAATCAATTACGGGGTCATTAGTTCATAGCCCATATAT
GGAGTTCCGCGTTACATAACTTACGGTAAATGGCCCGCCTGGCTGACCGCCCAACGACCCCCGCCCATTG
ACGTCAATAATGACGTATGTTCCCATAGTAACGCCAATAGGGACTTTCCATTGACGTCAATGGGTGGACT
ATTTACGGTAAACTGCCCACTTGGCAGTACATCAAGTGTATCATATGCCAAGTACGCCCCCTATTGACGT
CAATGACGGTAAATGGCCCGCCTGGCATTATGCCCAGTACATGACCTTATGGGACTTTCCTACTTGGCAG
TACATCTACGTATTAGTCATCGCTATTACCATGGGTCGAGGTGAGCCCCACGTTCTGCTTCACTCTCCCC
ATCTCCCCCCCCTCCCCACCCCCAATTTTGTATTTATTTATTTTTTAATTATTTTGTGCAGCGATGGGGG
CGGGGGGGGGGGGGGCGCGCGCCAGGCGGGGCGGGGCGGGGGCGAGGGCGGGGCGGGGCGAGGCGGAGAG
GTGCGGCGGCAGCCAATCAGAGCGGCGCGCTCCGAAAGTTTCCTTTTATGGCGAGGCGGCGGCGGCGGCG
GCCCTATAAAAAGCGAAGCGCGCGGCGGGCGGGAGTCGCTGCGTTGCCTTCGCCCCGTGCCCCGCTCCGC
GCCGCCTCGCGCCGCCCGCCCCGGCTCTGACTGACCGCGTTACTCCCACAGGTGAGCGGGCGGGACGGCC
CTTCTCCTCCGGGCTGTAATTAGCGCTTGGTTTAATGACGGCTCGTTTCTTTTCTGTGGCTGCGTGAAAG
CCTTAAAGGGCTCCGGGAGGGCCCTTTGTGCGGGGGGGAGCGGCTCGGGGGGTGCGTGCGTGTGTGTGTG
CGTGGGGAGCGCCGCGTGCGGCCCGCGCTGCCCGGCGGCTGTGAGCGCTGCGGGCGCGGCGCGGGGCTTT
GTGCGCTCCGCGTGTGCGCGAGGGGAGCGCGGCCGGGGGCGGTGCCCCGCGGTGCGGGGGGGCTGCGAGG
GGAACAAAGGCTGCGTGCGGGGTGTGTGCGTGGGGGGGTGAGCAGGGGGTGTGGGCGCGGCGGTCGGGCT
GTAACCCCCCCCTGCACCCCCCTCCCCGAGTTGCTGAGCACGGCCCGGCTTCGGGTGCGGGGCTCCGTGC
GGGGCGTGGCGCGGGGCTCGCCGTGCCGGGCGGGGGGTGGCGGCAGGTGGGGGTGCCGGGCGGGGCGGGG
CCGCCTCGGGCCGGGGAGGGCTCGGGGGAGGGGCGCGGCGGCCCCGGAGCGCCGGCGGCTGTCGAGGCGC
GGCGAGCCGCAGCCATTGCCTTTTATGGTAATCGTGCGAGAGGGCGCAGGGACTTCCTTTGTCCCAAATC
TGGCGGAGCCGAAATCTGGGAGGCGCCGCCGCACCCCCTCTAGCGGGCGCGGGCGAAGCGGTGCGGCGCC
GGCAGGAAGGAAATGGGCGGGGAGGGCCTTCGTGCGTCGCCGCGCCGCCGTCCCCTTCTCCATCTCCAGC
CTCGGGGCTGCCGCAGGGGGACGGCTGCCTTCGGGGGGGACGGGGCAGGGCGGGGTTCGGCTTCTGGCGT
GTGACCGGCGGCTCTAGAGCCTCTGCTAACCATGTTCATGCCTTCTTCTTTTTCCTACAGCTCCTGGGCA
ACGTGCTGGTTGTTGTGCTGTCTCATCATTTTGGCAAAGAATTCCGGACTCTAGCCTAGGCCGCGGCCAG
GCCCCCCAACATGGACTGTCTCTGTATAGTGACAACCAAGAAATACCGCTACCAAGATGAAGACACGCCC
CCTCTGGAACACAGCCCGGCCCACCTCCCCAACCAGGCCAATTCTCCCCCTGTGATTGTCAACACGGACA
CCCTAGAAGCCCCAGGATATGTGAACGGAACAGAGGGGGAGATGGAGTATGAGGAGATCACATTGGAAAG
GGGTAACTCAGGTCTGGGCTTCAGCATCGCAGGTGGCACCGACAACCCACACATCGGTGACGACCCATCC
ATCTTTATCACCAAGATCATTCCTGGTGGGGCTGCAGCCCAGGATGGCCGCCTCAGGGTCAACGACAGCA
TCCTGTTTGTCAATGAAGTGGATGTCCGGGAGGTGACCCATTCAGCTGCAGTGGAGGCCCTCAAAGAGGC
GGGTTCCATCGTTCGCCTCTACGTCATGCGCCGGAAACCCCCAGCTGAGAAGATCATAGAGATCAAGCTT
ATCAAAGGGCCTAAAGGACTTGGCTTCAGCATCGCAGGGGGCGTTGGGAACCAGCACATCCCTGGAGATA
ATAGCATCTACGTAACCAAGATCATCGAAGGAGGCGCTGCCCACAAGGATGGCAGGTTGCAGATCGGAGA
CAAGATCCTGGCGGTCAACAGTGTGGGGCTAGAGGATGTCATGCATGAGGACGCCGTGGCAGCCCTGAAG
AACACATATGACGTTGTGTACCTAAAGGTGGCCAAGCCCAGCAATGCCTACCTGAGTGACAGCTATGCTC
CCCCAGACATCACAACCTCATATTCTCAGCACCTGGACAATGAGATCAGTCATAGCAGCTACTTGGGCAC
CGACTACCCCACAGCCATGACCCCCACTTCCCCTCGGCGCTACTCCCCCGTGGCCAAGGACCTGCTAGGG
GAGGAAGATATTCCCCGGGAACCAAGGCGGATCGTGATCCATCGGGGCTCCACCGGCCTGGGCTTCAACA
TTGTGGGCGGCGAGGACGGTGAAGGCATCTTCATCTCCTTCATCCTTGCTGGGGGTCCAGCTGACCTCAG
TGGGGAGCTACGGAAGGGGGACCAGATCCTGTCGGTCAATGGTGTTGACCTCCGCAATGCCAGTCATGAA
CAGGCTGCCATTGCCCTGAAGAACGCGGGTCAGACGGTCACGATCATCGCTCAGTATAAACCAGAAGAGT
ATAGCCGATTCGAGGCCAAGATCCATGATCTTCGGGAACAGCTTATGAATAGTAGCCTGGGCTCAGGGAC
TGCATCTCTGCGAAGCAACCCCAAGCGGGGCTTCTATATCAGGGCCCTGTTTGACTACGACAAGACCAAG
GACTGCGGTTTCTTGAGCCAGGCCCTGAGCTTCCACTTTGGGGATGTGCTTCATGTAATTGACGCCAGCG
ACGAAGAGTGGTGGCAAGCGCGGCGGGTCCACTCTGACAGTGAGACCGATGACATTGGCTTCATTCCCAG
CAAACGGCGGGTCGAGCGACGAGAGTGGTCAAGGTTAAAGGCCAAGGACTGGGGCTCCAGCTCTGGATCA
CAGGGTCGAGAAGACTCGGTTCTGAGCTATGAGACGGTGACGCAGATGGAAGTGCACTACGCTCGCCCCA
TCATCATCCTTGGGCCTACCAAAGACCGTGCCAACGATGATCTTCTCTCCGAGTTCCCCGACAAGTTTGG
ATCCTGTGTCCCTCATACGACACGTCCTAAGCGGGAATATGAGATAGACGGCCGCGATTACCACTTTGTC
TCCTCCCGGGAGAAAATGGAGAAGGACATTCAGGCGCACAAGTTCATTGAGGCTGGCCAGTACAACAGCC
ACCTCTACGGGACCAGCGTCCAGTCTGTGCGAGAGGTAGCAGAGCAGGGGAAGCACTGCATCCTTGATGT
CTCAGCCAATGCCGTGCGGCGGCTGCAGGCGGCCCACCTGCACCCTATCGCCATCTTCATCCGTCCCCGC
TCCCTGGAGAATGTGCTAGAGATCAATAAGCGGATCACAGAGGAGCAAGCCCGGAAAGCCTTCGACAGGG
CCACGAAGCTGGAGCAGGAGTTCACGGAGTGCTTCTCAGCCATCGTAGAGGGCGACAGCTTTGAAGAGAT
CTATCACAAAGTGAAACGTGTCATCGAAGACCTCTCAGGCCCCTACATCTGGGTCCCAGCCCGAGAGAGA
CTGGAGCCCGGGCAGATGGTGAGCAAGGGCGAGGAGCTGTTCACCGGGGTGGTGCCCATCCTGGTCGAGC
TGGACGGCGACGTAAACGGCCACAAGTTCAGCGTGTCCGGCGAGGGCGAGGGCGATGCCACCTACGGCAA
GCTGACCCTGAAGCTGATCTGCACCACCGGCAAGCTGCCCGTGCCCTGGCCCACCCTCGTGACCACCCTG
GGCTACGGCCTGCAGTGCTTCGCCCGCTACCCCGACCACATGAAGCAGCACGACTTCTTCAAGTCCGCCA
TGCCCGAAGGCTACGTCCAGGAGCGCACCATCTTCTTCAAGGACGACGGCAACTACAAGACCCGCGCCGA
GGTGAAGTTCGAGGGCGACACCCTGGTGAACCGCATCGAGCTGAAGGGCATCGACTTCAAGGAGGACGGC
AACATCCTGGGGCACAAGCTGGAGTACAACTACAACAGCCACAACGTCTATATCACCGCCGACAAGCAGT
TCGAAACCGGGCCCATGGCCAGCATGACTGGTGGACAGCAAATGGGGTCGACGGAGGACGTGGTGTGCTG
CCACTCAATCTACGGCAAGAAGAAGGGTGATATCGACACCTACCGATACATAGGCTCTTCCGGGACAGGC
TGCGTGGTCATAGTGGGCAGGATCGTCTTGTCCGGATCCGGCACTAGTGCGCCCATCACGGCGTACGCCC
AGCAGACGAGAGGCCTCCTAGGGTGTATAATCACCAGCCTGACTGGCCGGGACAAAAACCAAGTGGAGGG
TGAGGTCCAGATCGTGTCAACTGCTACCCAAACCTTCCTGGCAACGTGCATCAATGGGGTATGCTGGGCA
GTCTACCACGGGGCCGGAACGAGGACCATCGCATCACCCAAGGGTCCTGTCATCCAGATGTATACCAATG
TGGACCAAGACCTTGTGGGCTGGCCCGCTCCTCAAGGTTCCCGCTCATTGACACCCTGTACCTGCGGCTC
CTCGGACCTTTACCTGGTCACGAGGCACGCCGATGTCATTCCCGTGCGCCGGCGAGGTGATAGCAGGGGT
AGCCTGCTTTCGCCCCGGCCCATTTCCTACTTGAAAGGCTCCTCGGGGGGTCCGCTGTTGTGCCCCGCGG
GACACGCCGTGGGCCTATTCAGGGCCGCGGTGTGCACCCGTGGAGTGGCTAAAGCGGTGGACTTTATCCC
TGTGGAGAACCTAGAGACAACCATGAGATCCCCGGTGTTCACGGACAACTCCTCTCCACCAGCAGTCACC
CTGACGCACCCAATCACCAAAATCGATAGGGAGGTTCTCTACCAGGAGTTCGATGAGATGGAAGAGTGCT
CTCAGCACTATCCCTACGATGTGCCCGATTACGCTGGCGCGTCTGCATGCCAGAAGAACGGCATCAAGGC
CAACTTCAAGATCCGCCACAACATCGAGGACGGCGGCGTGCAGCTCGCCGACCACTACCAGCAGAACACC
CCCATCGGCGACGGCCCCGTGCTGCTGCCCGACAACCACTACCTGAGCTACCAGTCCAAGCTGAGCAAAG
ACCCCAACGAGAAGCGCGATCACATGGTCCTGCTGGAGTTCGTGACCGCCGCCGGGATCACTCTCGGCAT
GGACGAGCTGTACAAGTATCCCTACGATGTGCCCGATTACGCTGGCGCGCCTTGATTCCTGCCCTGGCTT
GGCCTGGACTCACCCTGCCTCCACCACCTGGGCCCTTGGTCTGGACTGAATAGCCCAAGCCCTTCGTACC
CTAGCCTTTCTTCCCACCCTTCTTATTTATTTCCTTTCTGACTGGATCGAGCCCATTGGAGGGAGGACAC
TCCTCTCTGCATGTATCCCTGCACCCCAGATCAGGGCCCCCAGACCCCAGGAACCTGGGGTCTGGGGGGG
AGCTGGGCTCCTGGTTCCGAGCCCTTGCTCCTTAAGACTCCTACCCCTGCCCGCCCCCATGCACACACAG
ACCCACTGGGGGCCTCTGCCCTCCCCATTTTCTCCCACACACATTCCAGAAGTCAGGGCCCCTCTCAAGG
AGTACCCGCTGTAGGGATGCAGGGCCACAGGCTTCCGCGCTCTCCCGAGGCAGGGGCTGGGGTCACCCCT
GCCCCATCATAACTCCCCACGCCGTTTGAGTTCTCCTTTATTTTCTCCATTCTTTTCTTCTCAAAGGTGG
TTTTTGGGGGGAGAAGCAGGGGGGCTCTCCTGAGGGTCCCCCCGTCTTTCACACACCTCCCACCTTTTTT
CTTTGCCGGTTTGCATGAGTGGAAGGTCTAACTGTGGCTTTTTTTTTTTTCTGGGATTTTATTTCATTTT
ATTTGATTTTATTTTTTTGGGAAAAGGGGAGGGATGGGTCTGGGGAGTGGGGAATGTGGGAGGGGGGTGG
GGGGGCAAAGGGTCAGGGGTTGGGTGTCCGGGAGCCAGGGGAGGACAGGAAATGCTGCCGCCTTCTGCAA
TTTATTTATTTTTTTCTTTTGAGAGAGTGAAAGGAAGAGACAGACACTTGAAACCCCGTGTGTGGCCTGG
TTCTTTGGGGTGAGGGAGGGAAGTGGCCTGGGATGGGTGGCTCTGAGAACTTCAGATCCTTCCTTACCTC
ACAGAGTATAGGGTGCCTAAAGGGGTCATGGGAAGGACTTACCAGACCGAGGCAGACAGAGCTGCCACCG
CCGGGCCTGGGAAGAGCCGGAGCTGGGTTAGCCCCTGGCAGACTCGCCATTGATCCCTGCAAGCTCAGTC
GAGCCCTGACCACTCCCCCTAGCTGGCCTCATCCCTGGTGACAGCACATTCATCCCTAAAGAGAAATACA
GAGGCTCCTCGGCTTACAGTGGAGTGAAGAGGACCTATGTATAAAACTACCCAGGATGTACAAATTCAAT
ACACCTAACCGGCCAAACATCAGGGCTCGGCTCCACCCATCCTTAAAGGCTCAGCACACAGGCCCGCGGT
TGGGCAAAGCCTGTTGTGTCACAAAGCACTGAACAGCTCGTGTGACGGCCTGGGAGCTGACGCTACTGCT
GCTCAGCATCAAGTGCCACCCAATGCGGCCGCTCGACGGATCTTTTTCCCTCTGCCAAAAATTATGGGGA
CATCATGAAGCCCCTTGAGCATCTGACTTCTGGCTAATAAAGGAAATTTATTTTCATTGCAATAGTGTGT
TGGAATTTTTTGTGTCTCTCACTCGGAAGGACATATGGGAGGGCAAATCATTTAAAACATCAGAATGAGT
ATTTGGTTTAGAGTTTGGCAACATATGCCATATGCTGGCTGCCATGAACAAAGGTGGCTATAAAGAGGTC
ATCAGTATATGAAACAGCCCCCTGCTGTCCATTCCTTATTCCATAGAAAAGCCTTGACTTGAGGTTAGAT
TTTTTTTTATATTTTGTTTGTGTTATTTTTTTCTTTAACATCCCTAAAATTTTCCTTACATGTTTTACTA
GCCAGATTTTTCCTCCTCTCCTGACTACTCCCAGTCATAGCTGTCCCTCTTCTCTTATGAAGATCCCTCG
ACCTGCAGCCCAAGCTTGGCGTAATCATGGTCATAGCTGTTTCCTGTGTGAAATTGTTATCCGCTCACAA
TTCCACACAACATACGAGCCGGAAGCATAAAGTGTAAAGCCTGGGGTGCCTAATGAGTGAGCTAACTCAC
ATTAATTGCGTTGCGCTCACTGCCCGCTTTCCAGTCGGGAAACCTGTCGTGCCAGCGGATCCGCATCTCA
ATTAGTCAGCAACCATAGTCCCGCCCCTAACTCCGCCCATCCCGCCCCTAACTCCGCCCAGTTCCGCCCA
TTCTCCGCCCCATGGCTGACTAATTTTTTTTATTTATGCAGAGGCCGAGGCCGCCTCGGCCTCTGAGCTA
TTCCAGAAGTAGTGAGGAGGCTTTTTTGGAGGCCTAGGCTTTTGCAAAAAGCTAACTTGTTTATTGCAGC
TTATAATGGTTACAAATAAAGCAATAGCATCACAAATTTCACAAATAAAGCATTTTTTTCACTGCATTCT
AGTTGTGGTTTGTCCAAACTCATCAATGTATCTTATCATGTCTGGATCCGCTGCATTAATGAATCGGCCA
ACGCGCGGGGAGAGGCGGTTTGCGTATTGGGCGCTCTTCCGCTTCCTCGCTCACTGACTCGCTGCGCTCG
GTCGTTCGGCTGCGGCGAGCGGTATCAGCTCACTCAAAGGCGGTAATACGGTTATCCACAGAATCAGGGG
ATAACGCAGGAAAGAACATGTGAGCAAAAGGCCAGCAAAAGGCCAGGAACCGTAAAAAGGCCGCGTTGCT
GGCGTTTTTCCATAGGCTCCGCCCCCCTGACGAGCATCACAAAAATCGACGCTCAAGTCAGAGGTGGCGA
AACCCGACAGGACTATAAAGATACCAGGCGTTTCCCCCTGGAAGCTCCCTCGTGCGCTCTCCTGTTCCGA
CCCTGCCGCTTACCGGATACCTGTCCGCCTTTCTCCCTTCGGGAAGCGTGGCGCTTTCTCAATGCTCACG
CTGTAGGTATCTCAGTTCGGTGTAGGTCGTTCGCTCCAAGCTGGGCTGTGTGCACGAACCCCCCGTTCAG
CCCGACCGCTGCGCCTTATCCGGTAACTATCGTCTTGAGTCCAACCCGGTAAGACACGACTTATCGCCAC
TGGCAGCAGCCACTGGTAACAGGATTAGCAGAGCGAGGTATGTAGGCGGTGCTACAGAGTTCTTGAAGTG
GTGGCCTAACTACGGCTACACTAGAAGGACAGTATTTGGTATCTGCGCTCTGCTGAAGCCAGTTACCTTC
GGAAAAAGAGTTGGTAGCTCTTGATCCGGCAAACAAACCACCGCTGGTAGCGGTGGTTTTTTTGTTTGCA
AGCAGCAGATTACGCGCAGAAAAAAAGGATCTCAAGAAGATCCTTTGATCTTTTCTACGGGGTCTGACGC
TCAGTGGAACGAAAACTCACGTTAAGGGATTTTGGTCATGAGATTATCAAAAAGGATCTTCACCTAGATC
CTTTTAAATTAAAAATGAAGTTTTAAATCAATCTAAAGTATATATGAGTAAACTTGGTCTGACAGTTACC
AATGCTTAATCAGTGAGGCACCTATCTCAGCGATCTGTCTATTTCGTTCATCCATAGTTGCCTGACTCCC
CGTCGTGTAGATAACTACGATACGGGAGGGCTTACCATCTGGCCCCAGTGCTGCAATGATACCGCGAGAC
CCACGCTCACCGGCTCCAGATTTATCAGCAATAAACCAGCCAGCCGGAAGGGCCGAGCGCAGAAGTGGTC
CTGCAACTTTATCCGCCTCCATCCAGTCTATTAATTGTTGCCGGGAAGCTAGAGTAAGTAGTTCGCCAGT
TAATAGTTTGCGCAACGTTGTTGCCATTGCTACAGGCATCGTGGTGTCACGCTCGTCGTTTGGTATGGCT
TCATTCAGCTCCGGTTCCCAACGATCAAGGCGAGTTACATGATCCCCCATGTTGTGCAAAAAAGCGGTTA
GCTCCTTCGGTCCTCCGATCGTTGTCAGAAGTAAGTTGGCCGCAGTGTTATCACTCATGGTTATGGCAGC
ACTGCATAATTCTCTTACTGTCATGCCATCCGTAAGATGCTTTTCTGTGACTGGTGAGTACTCAACCAAG
TCATTCTGAGAATAGTGTATGCGGCGACCGAGTTGCTCTTGCCCGGCGTCAATACGGGATAATACCGCGC
CACATAGCAGAACTTTAAAAGTGCTCATCATTGGAAAACGTTCTTCGGGGCGAAAACTCTCAAGGATCTT
ACCGCTGTTGAGATCCAGTTCGATGTAACCCACTCGTGCACCCAACTGATCTTCAGCATCTTTTACTTTC
ACCAGCGTTTCTGGGTGAGCAAAAACAGGAAGGCAAAATGCCGCAAAAAAGGGAATAAGGGCGACACGGA
AATGTTGAATACTCATACTCTTCCTTTTTCAATATTATTGAAGCATTTATCAGGGTTATTGTCTCATGAG
CGGATACATATTTGAATGTATTTAGAAAAATAAACAAATAGGGGTTCCGCGCACATTTCCCCGAAAAGTG
CCACCTG
