>Addgene plasmid #42225 | PSD95-TS:YFP | addgene partial sequence | sequence record 59187 | EGFP_N
CTCACCATCTGCCCGGGCTCCAGTCTCTCTCGGGCTGGGACCCAGATGTAGGGGCCTGAGAGGTCTTCGA
TGACACGTTTCACTTTGTGATAGATCTCTTCAAAGCTGTCGCCCTCTACGATGGCTGAGAAGCACTCCGT
GAACTCCTGCTCCAGCTTCGTGGCCCTGTCGAAGGCTTTCCGGGCTTGCTCCTCTGTGATCCGCTTATTG
ATCTCTAGCACATTCTCCAGGGAGCGGGGACGGATGAAGATGGCGATAGGGTGCAGGTGGGCCGCCTGCA
GCCGCCGCACGGCATTGGCTGAGACATCAAGGATGCAGTGCTTCCCCTGCTCTGCTACCTCTCGCACAGA
CTGGACGCTGGTCCCGTAGAGGTGGCTGTTGTACTGGCCAGCCTCAATGAACTTGTGCGCCTGAATGTCC
TTCTCCATTTTCTCCCGGGAGGAGACAAAGTGGTAATCGCGGCCGTCTATCTCATATTCCCGCTTAGGAC
GTGTCGTATGAGGGACACAGGATCCAAACTTGTCGGGGAACTCGGAGAGAAGATCATCGTTGGCACGGTC
TTTGGTAGGCCCAAGGATGATGATGGGGCGAGCGTAGTGCACTTCCATCTGCGTCACCGTCTCATAGCTC
AGAACCGAGTCTTCTCGACCCTGTGATCCAGAGCTGGAGCCCCAGTCCTTGGCCTTTAACCTTGACCACT
CTCGTCGCTCGACCCGCCGTTTGCTGGGAATGAAGCCAATGTCATCGGTCTCACTGTCAGAGTGGACCCG
CCGCGCTTGCCACCACTCTTCGTCGCTGGCGTCAATTACATGAAGCACATCCCCAAAG
