>Addgene plasmid #42225 | PSD95-TS:YFP | addgene partial sequence | sequence record 59195 | EXFP-internal-F 5'-ACGACGGCAACTACAAGACC-3'
AGGGCATCGACTTCAAGGAGGACGGCAACATCCTGGGGCACAAGCTGGAGTACAACTACAACAGCCACAA
CGTCTATATCACCGCCGACAAGCAGTTCGAAACCGGGCCCATGGCCAGCATGACTGGTGGACAGCAAATG
GGGTCGACGGAGGACGTGGTGTGCTGCCACTCAATCTACGGCAAGAAGAAGGGTGATATCGACACGTACC
GATACATAGGCTCTTCCGGGACAGGCTGCGTGGTCATAGTGGGCAGGATCGTCTTGTCCGGATCCGGCAC
TAGTGCGCCCATCACGGCGTACGCCCAGCAGACGAGAGGCCTCCTAGGGTGTATAATCACCAGCCTGACT
GGCCGGGACAAAAACCAAGTGGAGGGTGAGGTCCAGATCGTGTCAACTGCTACCCAAACCTTCCTGGCAA
CGTGCATCAATGGGGTATGCTGGGCAGTCTACCACGGGGCCGGAACGAGGACCATCGCATCACCCAAGGG
TCCTGTCATCCAGATGTATACCAATGTGGACCAAGACCTTGTGGGCTGGCCCGCTCCTCAAGGTTCCCGC
TCATTGACACCCTGTACCTGCGGCTCCTCGGACCTTTACCTGGTCACGAGGCACGCCGATGTCATTCCCG
TGCGCCGGCGAGGTGATAGCAGGGGTAGCCTGCTTTCGCCCCGGCCCATTTCCTACTTGAAAGGCTCCTC
GGGGGGTCCGCTGTTGTGCCCCG
