>Addgene plasmid #42225 | PSD95-TS:YFP | addgene partial sequence | sequence record 59197 | EXFP-internal-R 5'-GAACTCCAGCAGGACCATGT-3'
TGGACTGGTAGCTCAGGTAGTGGTTGTCGGGCAGCAGCACGGGGCCGTCGCCGATGGGGGTGTTCTGCTG
GTAGTGGTCGGCGAGCTGCACGCCGCCGTCCTCGATGTTGTGGCGGATCTTGAAGTTGGCCTTGATGCCG
TTCTTCTGGCATGCAGACGCGCCAGCGTAATCGGGCACATCGTAGGGATAGTGCTGAGAGCACTCTTCCA
TCTCATCGAACTCCTGGTAGAGAACCTCCCTATCGATTTTGGTGATTGGGTGCGTCAGGGTGACTGCTGG
TGGAGAGGAGTTGTCCGTGAACACCGGGGATCTCATGGTTGTCTCTAGGTTCTCCACAGGGATAAAGTCC
ACCGCTTTAGCCACTCCACGGGTGCACACCGCGGCCCTGAATAGGCCCACGGCGTGTCCCGCGGGGCACA
ACAGCGGACCCCCCGAGGAGCCTTTCAAGTAGGAAATGGGCCGGGGCGAAAGCAGGCTACCCCTGCTATC
ACCTCGCCGGCGCACGGGAATGACATCGGCGTGCCTCGTGACCAGGTAAAGGTCCGAGGAGCCGCAGGTA
CAGGGTGTCAATGAGCGGGAACCTTGAGGAGCGGGCCAGCCCACAAGGTCTTGGTCCACATTGGTATACA
TCTGGATGACAGGACCCTTGGGTGATGCGATGGTCCTCGTTCCGGCCCCGTGGTAGACTGCCCAGCATAC
CCCATTGATGCACGTTGCCAGGAAGGTTTGGGGTA
